>Addgene plasmid #157095 | pD649-HAsp-TNFRSF18-COMP5AP-AviTag-9xHis | depositor full sequence | sequence record 303299 | Full Sequence
TTTCAATATTATTGAAGCATTTATCAGGGTTATTGTCTCATGAGCGGATACATATTTGAATGTATTTAGA
AAAATAAACAAATAGGGGTCAGTGTTACAACCAATTAACCAATTCTGAACATTATCGCGAGCCCATTTAT
ACCTGAATATGGCTCATAACACCCCTTGCTCATGACCAAAATCCCTTAACGTGAGTTACGCGCGCGTCGT
TCCACTGAGCGTCAGACCCCGTAGAAAAGATCAAAGGATCTTCTTGAGATCCTTTTTTTCTGCGCGTAAT
CTGCTGCTTGCAAACAAAAAAACCACCGCTACCAGCGGTGGTTTGTTTGCCGGATCAAGAGCTACCAACT
CTTTTTCCGAAGGTAACTGGCTTCAGCAGAGCGCAGATACCAAATACTGTTCTTCTAGTGTAGCCGTAGT
TAGCCCACCACTTCAAGAACTCTGTAGCACCGCCTACATACCTCGCTCTGCTAATCCTGTTACCAGTGGC
TGCTGCCAGTGGCGATAAGTCGTGTCTTACCGGGTTGGACTCAAGACGATAGTTACCGGATAAGGCGCAG
CGGTCGGGCTGAACGGGGGGTTCGTGCACACAGCCCAGCTTGGAGCGAACGACCTACACCGAACTGAGAT
ACCTACAGCGTGAGCTATGAGAAAGCGCCACGCTTCCCGAAGGGAGAAAGGCGGACAGGTATCCGGTAAG
CGGCAGGGTCGGAACAGGAGAGCGCACGAGGGAGCTTCCAGGGGGAAACGCCTGGTATCTTTATAGTCCT
GTCGGGTTTCGCCACCTCTGACTTGAGCGTCGATTTTTGTGATGCTCGTCAGGGGGGCGGAGCCTATGGA
AAAACGCCAGCAACGCGGCCTTTTTACGGTTCCTGGCCTTTTGCTGGCCTTTTGCTCACATGTTCTTTCC
TGCGTTATCCCCTGATTCTGTGGATAACCGTATTACCGCCTTTGAGTGAGCTGATACCGCTCGCCGCAGC
CGAACGACCGAGCGCAGCGAGTCAGTGAGCGAGGAAGCGGAAGGCGAGAGTAGGGAACTGCCAGGCATCA
AACTAAGCAGAAGGCCCCTGACGGATGGCCTTTTTGCGTTTCTACAAACTCTTTCTGTGTTGTAAAACGA
CGGCCAGTCTTAAGCTCGGGCCCCCTGGGCGGTTCTGATAACGAGTAATCGTTAATCCGCAAATAACGTA
AAAACCCGCTTCGGCGGGTTTTTTTATGGGGGGAGTTTAGGGAAAGAGCATTTGTCAGAATATTTAAGGG
CGCCTGTCACTTTGCTTGATATATGAGAATTATTTAACCTTATAAATGAGAAAAAAGCAACGCACTTTAA
ATAAGATACGTTGCTTTTTCGATTGATGAACACCTATAATTAAACTATTCATCTATTATTTATGATTTTT
TGTATATACAATATTTCTAGTTTGTTAAAGAGAATTAAGAAAATAAATCTCGAAAATAATAAAGGGAAAA
TCAGTTTTTGATATCAAAATTATACATGTCAACGATAATACAAAATATAATACAAACTATAAGATGTTAT
CAGTATTTATTATCATTTAGAATAAATTTTGTGTCGCCCTTAATTGTGAGCGGATAACAATTACGAGCTT
CATGCACAGTGGCGTTGACTCAATATTGGCCATTAGCCATATTATTCATTGGTTATATAGCATAAATCAA
TATTGGCTATTGGCCATTGCATACGTTGTATCTATATCATAATATGTACATTTATATTGGCTCATGTCCA
ATATGACCGCCATGTTGGCATTGATTATTGACTAGTTATTAATAGTAATCAATTACGGGGTCATTAGTTC
ATAGCCCATATATGGAGTTCCGCGTTACATAACTTACGGTAAATGGCCCGCCTGGCTGACCGCCCAACGA
CCCCCGCCCATTGACGTCAATAATGACGTATGTTCCCATAGTAACGCCAATAGGGACTTTCCATTGACGT
CAATGGGTGGAGTATTTACGGTAAACTGCCCACTTGGCAGTACATCAAGTGTATCATATGCCAAGTACGC
CCCCTATTGACGTCAATGACGGTAAATGGCCCGCCTGGCATTATGCCCAGTACATGACCTTATGGGACTT
TCCTACTTGGCAGTACATCTACGTATTAGTCATCGCTATTACCATGGTGATGCGGTTTTGGCAGTACATC
AATGGGCGTGGATAGCGGTTTGACTCACGGGGATTTCCAAGTCTCCACCCCATTGACGTCAATGGGAGTT
TGTTTTGGCACCAAAATCAACGGGACTTTCCAAAATGTCGTAACAACTCCGCCCCATTGACGCAAATGGG
CGGTAGGCGTGTACGGTGGGAGGTCTATATAAGCAGAGCTCGTTTAGTGAACCGTCAGATCGCCTGGAGA
CGCCATCCACGCTGTTTTGACCTCCATAGAAGACACCGGGACCGATCCAGCCTCCGCGGCCGGGAACGGT
GCATTGGAACGCGGATTCCCCGTGCCAAGAGTGACGTAAGTACCGCCTATAGAGTCTATAGGCCCACCCC
CTTGGCTTCGTTAGAACGCGGCTACAATTAATACATAACCTTATGTATCATACACATACGATTTAGGTGA
CACTATAGAATAACATCCACTTTGCCTTTCTCTCCACAGGTGTCCACTCCCAGGTCCAACTGCACCTCGG
TTCTATCGAAAACGCGCCTGCTAGCGCCACCATGAAGACCATCATTGCCCTGAGCTACATCTTCTGCCTG
GTGTTCGCTGCGGCCGCCCAAAGACCTACAGGTGGACCTGGATGTGGACCAGGCAGACTGCTGCTTGGAA
CAGGCACCGATGCCAGATGCTGCAGAGTGCACACCACCAGATGTTGCAGGGACTACCCTGGCGAGGAATG
CTGTAGCGAGTGGGACTGTATGTGCGTGCAGCCTGAGTTCCACTGCGGCGATCCTTGCTGCACCACATGC
AGACACCATCCTTGTCCACCTGGACAGGGCGTGCAGTCTCAGGGCAAGTTCAGCTTCGGCTTCCAGTGCA
TCGATTGCGCCAGCGGCACATTTTCTGGCGGACACGAGGGACACTGCAAGCCTTGGACAGACTGCACCCA
GTTCGGCTTTCTGACCGTGTTTCCCGGCAACAAGACCCACAATGCCGTGTGTGTTCCAGGCTCTCCTCCT
GCCGAACCTGGCGCGCCGGAAGATCAAGTTGATCCAAGATTGATTGATGGCAAGGGCGGATCTCTGGAGG
TGCTGTTCCAGGGACCAGGCGGAAGCGGCAATCCCGGCGGCGATCTGGCCCCCCAGATGCTGCGCGAGCT
GCAGGAGACCAATGCCGCCCTGCAGGACGTGCGCGAGCTGCTGCGCCACCGCGTGAAGGAGATCACCTTC
CTGAAGAACACCGTGATGGAGTGCGACGCCTGCGGTATGCAGCCCTCTAGAGGCTCCGGCTCCATCATCC
CAGTTGAGGAGGAGAACCCGGACTTCTGGAACCGCGAGGCAGCCGAGGCCCTGGGTGCCGCCAAGAAGCT
GCAGCCTGCACAGACAGCCGCCAAGAACCTCATCATCTTCCTGGGCGATGGGATGGGGGTGTCTACGGTG
ACAGCTGCCAGGATCCTAAAAGGGCAGAAGAAGGACAAACTGGGGCCTGAGATACCCCTGGCCATGGACC
GCTTCCCATATGTGGCTCTGTCCAAGACATACAATGTAGACAAACATGTGCCAGACAGTGGAGCCACAGC
CACGGCCTACCTGTGCGGGGTCAAGGGCAACTTCCAGACCATTGGCTTGAGTGCAGCCGCCCGCTTTAAC
CAGTGCAACACGACACGCGGCAACGAGGTCATCTCCGTGATGAATCGGGCCAAGAAAGCAGGGAAGTCAG
TGGGAGTGGTAACCACCACACGAGTGCAGCACGCCTCGCCAGCCGGCACCTACGCCCACACGGTGAACCG
CAACTGGTACTCGGACGCCGACGTGCCTGCCTCGGCCCGCCAGGAGGGGTGCCAGGACATCGCTACGCAG
CTCATCTCCAACATGGACATTGACGTGATCCTAGGTGGAGGCCGAAAGTACATGTTTCGCATGGGAACCC
CAGACCCTGAGTACCCAGATGACTACAGCCAAGGTGGGACCAGGCTGGACGGGAAGAATCTGGTGCAGGA
ATGGCTGGCGAAGCGCCAGGGTGCCCGGTATGTGTGGAACCGCACTGAGCTCATGCAGGCTTCCCTGGAC
CCGTCTGTGACCCATCTCATGGGTCTCTTTGAGCCTGGAGACATGAAATACGAGATCCACCGAGACTCCA
CACTGGACCCCTCCCTGATGGAGATGACAGAGGCTGCCCTGCGCCTGCTGAGCAGGAACCCCCGCGGCTT
CTTCCTCTTCGTGGAGGGTGGTCGCATCGACCATGGTCATCATGAAAGCAGGGCTTACCGGGCACTGACT
GAGACGATCATGTTCGACGACGCCATTGAGAGGGCGGGCCAGCTCACCAGCGAGGAGGACACGCTGAGCC
TCGTCACTGCCGACCACTCCCACGTCTTCTCCTTCGGAGGCTACCCCCTGCGAGGGAGCTCCATCTTCGG
GCTGGCCCCTGGCAAGGCCCGGGACAGGAAGGCCTACACGGTCCTCCTATACGGAAACGGTCCAGGCTAT
GTGCTCAAGGACGGCGCCCGGCCGGATGTTACCGAGAGCGAGAGCGGGAGCCCCGAGTATCGGCAGCAGT
CAGCAGTGCCCCTGGACGAAGAGACCCACGCAGGCGAGGACGTGGCGGTGTTCGCGCGCGGCCCGCAGGC
GCACCTGGTTCACGGCGTGCAGGAGCAGACCTTCATAGCGCACGTCATGGCCTTCGCCGCCTGCCTGGAG
CCCTACACCGCCTGCGACCTGGCGCCCCCCGCCGGCACCACCGACGCCGCGCACCCGGGTGGCGGAGGAC
TGAACGACATCTTCGAGGCTCAGAAAATCGAATGGCACGAACATCACCATCACCATCACCATCACCATTA
AGGCCGGCCTGTAGTCACTGGCACAACGCGTTACCCGGTAAGCCAATCGGGTATACACGGTCGTCATACT
GCAGACAGGGTTCTTCTACTTTGCAAGATAGTCTTGAGTAGTAAAATAAATAGATAGAGAAAATCAGCCT
CGACTGTGCCTTCTAGTTGCCAGCCATCTGTTGTTTGCCCCTCCCCCGTGCCTTCCTTGACCCTGGAAGG
TGCCACTCCCACTGTCCTTTCCTAATAAAATGAGGAAATTGCATCACAACACTCAACCCTATCTCGGTCT
ATTCTTTTGATTTATAAGGGATTTTGCCGATTTCGGCCTATTGGTTAAAAAATGAGCTGATTTAACAAAA
ATTTAACGCGAATTAATTCTGTGGAATGTGTGTCAGTTAGGGTGTGGAAAGTCCCCAGGCTCCCCAGCAG
GCAGAAGTATGCAAAGCATGCATCTCAATTAGTCAGCAACCAGGTGTGGAAAGTCCCCAGGCTCCCCAGC
AGGCAGAAGTATGCAAAGCATGCATCTCAATTAGTCAGCAACCATAGTCCCGCCCCTAACTCCGCCCATC
CCGCCCCTAACTCCGCCCAGTTCCGCCCATTCTCCGCCCCATGGCTGACTAATTTTTTTTATTTATGCAG
AGGCCGAGGCCGCCTCTGCCTCTGAGCTATTCCAGAAGTAGTGAGGAGGCTTTTTTGGAGGCCTAGGCTT
TTGCAAAAAGCTCCCGGGAGCTTGTATATCCATTTTCGGATCTGATCAGCACGTGTTGACAATTAATCAT
CGGCATAGTATATCGGCATAGTATAATACGACAAGGTGAGGAACTAAACCATGACCGAGTACAAGCCCAC
GGTGCGCCTCGCCACCCGCGACGACGTCCCCAGGGCCGTACGCACCCTCGCCGCCGCGTTCGCCGACTAC
CCCGCCACGCGCCACACCGTCGATCCGGACCGCCACATCGAGCGGGTCACCGAGCTGCAAGAACTCTTCC
TCACGCGCGTCGGGCTCGACATCGGCAAGGTGTGGGTCGCGGACGACGGCGCCGCGGTGGCGGTCTGGAC
CACGCCGGAGAGCGTCGAAGCGGGGGCGGTGTTCGCCGAGATCGGCCCGCGCATGGCCGAGTTGAGCGGT
TCCCGGCTGGCCGCGCAGCAACAGATGGAAGGCCTCCTGGCGCCGCACCGGCCCAAGGAGCCCGCGTGGT
TCCTGGCCACCGTCGGCGTCTCGCCCGACCACCAGGGCAAGGGTCTGGGCAGCGCCGTCGTGCTCCCCGG
AGTGGAGGCGGCCGAGCGCGCCGGGGTGCCCGCCTTCCTGGAGACATCCGCGCCCCGCAACCTCCCCTTC
TACGAGCGGCTCGGCTTCACCGTCACCGCCGACGTCGAGGTGCCCGAAGGACCGCGCACCTGGTGCATGA
CCCGCAAGCCCGGTGCCTGACACGTGCTACGAGATTTCGATTCCACCGCCGCCTTCTATGAAAGGTTGGG
CTTCGGAATCGTTTTCCGGGACGCCGGCTGGATGATCCTCCAGCGCGGGGATCTCATGCTGGAGTTCTTC
GCCCACCCCAACTTGTTTATTGCAGCTTATAATGGTTACAAATAAAGCAATAGCATCACAAATTTCACAA
ATAAAGCATTTTTTTCACTGCATTCTAGTTGTGGTTTGTCCAAACTCATCAATGTATCTTATCATGTCTG
TATACCGTCGACCTCTAGCTAGAGCTTGGCGTAATCATGGTCATTACCAATGCTTAATCAGTGAGGCACC
TATCTCAGCGATCTGTCTATTTCGTTCATCCATAGTTGCCTGACTCCCCGTCGTGTAGATAACTACGATA
CGGGAGGGCTTACCATCTGGCCCCAGCGCTGCGATGATACCGCGAGAACCACGCTCACCGGCTCCGGATT
TATCAGCAATAAACCAGCCAGCCGGAAGGGCCGAGCGCAGAAGTGGTCCTGCAACTTTATCCGCCTCCAT
CCAGTCTATTAATTGTTGCCGGGAAGCTAGAGTAAGTAGTTCGCCAGTTAATAGTTTGCGCAACGTTGTT
GCCATCGCTACAGGCATCGTGGTGTCACGCTCGTCGTTTGGTATGGCTTCATTCAGCTCCGGTTCCCAAC
GATCAAGGCGAGTTACATGATCCCCCATGTTGTGCAAAAAAGCGGTTAGCTCCTTCGGTCCTCCGATCGT
TGTCAGAAGTAAGTTGGCCGCAGTGTTATCACTCATGGTTATGGCAGCACTGCATAATTCTCTTACTGTC
ATGCCATCCGTAAGATGCTTTTCTGTGACTGGTGAGTACTCAACCAAGTCATTCTGAGAATAGTGTATGC
GGCGACCGAGTTGCTCTTGCCCGGCGTCAATACGGGATAATACCGCGCCACATAGCAGAACTTTAAAAGT
GCTCATCATTGGAAAACGTTCTTCGGGGCGAAAACTCTCAAGGATCTTACCGCTGTTGAGATCCAGTTCG
ATGTAACCCACTCGTGCACCCAACTGATCTTCAGCATCTTTTACTTTCACCAGCGTTTCTGGGTGAGCAA
AAACAGGAAGGCAAAATGCCGCAAAAAAGGGAATAAGGGCGACACGGAAATGTTGAATACTCATATTCTT
CCTT
Features (pLannotate 1.2.2; 24 found; start..end, strand, type, name):
    119..143     -  CDS            KanR (fragment): aminoglycoside phosphotransferase; aph(3')-Ia; confers resistance to kanamycin
    254..842     +  rep_origin     ori: high-copy-number ColE1/pMB1/pBR322/pUC origin of replication
   1067..1084    +  terminator     rrnB T2 terminator (fragment): transcription terminator T2 from the E. coli rrnB gene
   1109..1128    -  CDS            lacZα (fragment): LacZα fragment of β-galactosidase; lacZ fragment
   1584..1600    +  protein_bind   lac operator: The lac repressor binds to the lac operator to inhibit transcription in E. coli. This inhibition can be relieved by adding lactose or isopropyl-β-D-thiogalactopyranoside (IPTG). lac repressor encoded by lacI
   1843..2146    +  enhancer       CMV enhancer: human cytomegalovirus immediate early enhancer
   2147..2350    +  promoter       CMV promoter: human cytomegalovirus (CMV) immediate early promoter
   2486..2529    +  intron         CMV intron (fragment): modified intron A from human cytomegalovirus
   2581..2599    +  promoter       SP6 promoter: promoter for bacteriophage SP6 RNA polymerase
   2603..2640    +  CDS            IgH signal sequence (fragment): signal sequence from the mouse immunoglobulin heavy chain variable region
   2749..3159    +  CDS            TNFRSF18 (fragment): TNR18_HUMAN - Also known as AITR, GITR. Experimental evidence at protein level: Swiss-Prot protein existence level 1. Receptor for TNFSF18. Seems to be involved in interactions between activated T-lymphocytes and endothelial cells and in the regulation of T-cell receptor-mediated cell death. Mediated NF-kappa-B activation via the TRAF2/NIK pathway. From Homo sapiens (Human).
   3256..3435    +  CDS            Comp (fragment): COMP_RAT - Experimental evidence at protein level: Swiss-Prot protein existence level 1. May play a role in the structural integrity of cartilage via its interaction with other extracellular matrix proteins such as the collagens and fibronectin. Can mediate the interaction of chondrocytes with the cartilage extracellular matrix through interaction with cell surface integrin receptors. Could play a role in the pathogenesis of osteoarthritis. Potent suppressor of apoptosis in both primary chondrocytes and transformed cells. Suppresses apoptosis by blocking the activation of caspase-3 and by indu
   3423..4875    +  CDS            SEAP (fragment): secreted alkaline phosphatase from human placenta The natural enzyme has a C-terminal transmembrane sequence that is replaced by a GPI anchor.
   4900..4941    +  CDS            AviTag™ (fragment): peptide tag that allows for enzymatic biotinylation
   4945..4968    +  CDS            8xHis: 8xHis affinity tag
   5114..5225    +  polyA_signal   bGH poly(A) signal: bovine growth hormone polyadenylation signal
   5226..5334    +  rep_origin     f1 ori (fragment): f1 bacteriophage origin of replication; arrow indicates direction of (+) strand synthesis
   5348..5677    +  promoter       SV40 promoter: SV40 enhancer and early promoter
   5725..5772    +  promoter       EM7 promoter: synthetic bacterial promoter&nbsp
   5791..6390    +  CDS            PuroR (fragment): puromycin N-acetyltransferase; pac from Streptomyces; confers resistance to puromycin
   6400..6525    +  CDS            ble (fragment): BLE_KLEPN - Experimental evidence at protein level: Swiss-Prot protein existence level 1. Binding protein with a strong affinity to the bleomycin family of antibiotics. Binds to CL990; an antimitotic-antibiotic compound. From Klebsiella pneumoniae.
   6520..6641    +  polyA_signal   SV40 poly(A) signal: SV40 polyadenylation signal
   6694..7554    -  CDS            AmpR: β-lactamase; bla; confers resistance to ampicillin, carbenicillin, and related antibiotics
   7557..89      -  promoter       AmpR promoter (fragment) (across the origin): bla
