[The description below was written by a language model from this plasmid's Addgene catalogue record and pLannotate feature annotations shown in this document.]
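Description:
pD649-HAsp-TNFRSF18-COMP5AP-AviTag-9xHis is a mammalian expression plasmid built on the pD649 backbone for producing a secreted, multimerised form of the extracellular domain of human TNFRSF18 (GITR/AITR/CD357). It is maintained in E. coli at high copy through a ColE1/pUC-type origin and selected with ampicillin via a complete β-lactamase gene. The annotated sequence is 7,564 nt, consistent with the stated backbone plus the 411 bp insert. Several short annotated fragments (KanR, lacZα, rrnB T2 terminator, f1 ori) appear to be backbone remnants rather than functional parts. The depositor notes that some plasmids in this collection may carry an IS4-like transposase insertion upstream of the CMV promoter, although no such element is annotated here.

Expression is driven by the CMV immediate-early enhancer and promoter, followed by a fragment of CMV intron A and an SP6 promoter that can support in vitro transcription and serves as a sequencing primer site. The open reading frame begins with a signal peptide: the name indicates an HA signal peptide, while the annotation software matched a fragment of a mouse IgH signal sequence at that position. The TNFRSF18 ectodomain follows, cloned between retained NotI and AscI sites. It is fused at its C terminus to the coiled-coil region of rat cartilage oligomeric matrix protein, which assembles into pentamers, then to human placental alkaline phosphatase as an enzymatic reporter, an AviTag for site-specific biotinylation, and a polyhistidine tag for purification. A bGH polyadenylation signal terminates the transcript. A separate SV40/EM7-promoted cassette carries a puromycin resistance sequence, annotated as a fragment, with an SV40 poly(A) signal.

The high-avidity, enzymatically detectable protein was made as part of a human cell-surface protein interactome screen, where such pentameric fusions are suited to detecting weak extracellular receptor–ligand interactions.
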