Addgene plasmid #157095: pD649-HAsp-TNFRSF18-COMP5AP-AviTag-9xHis
Purpose: Mammalian expression of cell-surface protein extracellular domain fused to COMP5AP-AviTag-9xHis. Protein is secreted from cells.
Depositing lab: Chris Garcia. Depositing organization: Stanford University. Publication: A Human IgSF Cell-Surface Interactome Reveals a Complex Network of Protein-Protein Interactions. Wojtowicz WM, Vielmetter J, Fernandes RA, Siepe DH, Eastman CL, Chisholm GB, Cox S, Klock H, Anderson PW, Rue SM, Miller JJ, Glaser SM, Bragstad ML, Vance J, Lam AW, Lesley SA, Zinn K, Garcia KC. Cell. 2020 Aug 20;182(4):1027-1043.e17. doi: 10.1016/j.cell.2020.07.025. PubMed 32822567.
Backbone
  Vector backbone: pD649
  Backbone size w/o insert (bp): 7153
  Vector type: Mammalian Expression
Growth in bacteria
  Bacterial resistance: Ampicillin, 100 μg/mL
  Growth temperature: 37°C
  Growth strain: DH5alpha
  Copy number: High Copy
Gene/Insert
  Gene/Insert name: TNFRSF18 (alt name: TNR18)
  Species: H. sapiens (human)
  Insert size (bp): 411
  Entrez Gene: TNFRSF18 (a.k.a. RP5-902P8.2, AITR, CD357, GITR, GITR-D)
  Promoter: CMV/SP6
  Tag / fusion protein: COMP5AP-AviTag-9xHis (C terminal on backbone)
  Cloning method: Restriction Enzyme; 5′ cloning site GCGGCCGC (not destroyed); 3′ cloning site GGCGCGCC (not destroyed)
  Sequencing primers: 5′ ATTTAGGTGACACTATAG; 3′ CGTCGCACTCCATCACGGTG
Resource information
  A portion of this plasmid was derived from a plasmid made by: synthesis by ThermoFisher
Terms and licenses: Academic/Nonprofit Terms; Industry Terms: Not Available to Industry
Depositor comments: Some plasmids in this collection may have an IS4-like element ISVsa5 family transposase upstream of the CMV promoter.
How to cite: pD649-HAsp-TNFRSF18-COMP5AP-AviTag-9xHis was a gift from Chris Garcia (Addgene plasmid # 157095 ; http://n2t.net/addgene:157095 ; RRID:Addgene_157095)
