>Addgene plasmid #157095 | pD649-HAsp-TNFRSF18-COMP5AP-AviTag-9xHis | depositor partial sequence | sequence record 303300 | insert (extracellular domain)
CAAAGACCTACAGGTGGACCTGGATGTGGACCAGGCAGACTGCTGCTTGGAACAGGCACCGATGCCAGAT
GCTGCAGAGTGCACACCACCAGATGTTGCAGGGACTACCCTGGCGAGGAATGCTGTAGCGAGTGGGACTG
TATGTGCGTGCAGCCTGAGTTCCACTGCGGCGATCCTTGCTGCACCACATGCAGACACCATCCTTGTCCA
CCTGGACAGGGCGTGCAGTCTCAGGGCAAGTTCAGCTTCGGCTTCCAGTGCATCGATTGCGCCAGCGGCA
CATTTTCTGGCGGACACGAGGGACACTGCAAGCCTTGGACAGACTGCACCCAGTTCGGCTTTCTGACCGT
GTTTCCCGGCAACAAGACCCACAATGCCGTGTGTGTTCCAGGCTCTCCTCCTGCCGAACCT
